Addgene plasmid #249141: pSA091 PSMD14_IVS2-Cas9-BFP
Purpose: Overexpression of SpCas9-BFP with PSMD14 IVS2 intron in 5' UTR and blasticidin resistance gene. Contains Cp36 recombination site.
Depositing lab: Michael Bassik. Depositing organization: Stanford University. Publication: Reduced Cas9 transgene silencing by incorporation of intron sequences. Arana S, Du PP, Vaughan-Jackson A, Enright N, Spees K, Valbuena R, Garcia CA, Nguyen T, Venida A, Seczynska M, Bintu L, Lehner PJ, Prolo LM, Bassik MC. Nat Commun. 2025 Nov 27;16(1):10656. doi: 10.1038/s41467-025-65669-0. PubMed 41309578.
Backbone
  Vector backbone: pPD008
  Vector type: Mammalian Expression, CRISPR ; Cp36 donor DNA
  Selectable markers: Blasticidin
Growth in bacteria
  Bacterial resistance: Ampicillin, 100 μg/mL
  Growth temperature: 30°C
  Growth strain: NEB Stable
  Copy number: High Copy
Gene/Insert
  Gene/Insert name: PSMD14_IVS2-Cas9-TagBFP
  Species: H. sapiens (human); S. pyogenes Cas9, synthetic
  Mutation: PSMD14 IVS2 intron
  Entrez Gene: PSMD14 (a.k.a. PAD1, POH1, RPN11)
  Promoter: EF1a
  Cloning method: Gibson Cloning
Terms and licenses: Academic/Nonprofit Terms; Industry Terms: Not Available to Industry
How to cite: pSA091 PSMD14_IVS2-Cas9-BFP was a gift from Michael Bassik (Addgene plasmid # 249141 ; http://n2t.net/addgene:249141 ; RRID:Addgene_249141)
