[The description below was written by a language model from this plasmid's Addgene catalogue record and pLannotate feature annotations shown in this document.]
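Description:
pSA091 PSMD14_IVS2-Cas9-BFP is a mammalian expression and CRISPR plasmid of about 13.9 kb, built on the pPD008 backbone and catalogued as Cp36 donor DNA. It carries a Cp36 recombination site, so the cassette is presumably meant to be integrated into a matching genomic landing site by recombinase rather than delivered by a virus. The feature table does not annotate the Cp36 site, so its position is not evident from the record. In bacteria the plasmid replicates from a high-copy ColE1/pUC-type origin and is selected with ampicillin through the AmpR β-lactamase gene.

The main payload is an EF-1α promoter driving Streptococcus pyogenes Cas9 followed by TagBFP, giving a blue-fluorescent readout of Cas9 expression. The transcript ends at an SV40 polyadenylation signal. According to the catalogue entry, the second intron (IVS2) of human PSMD14 sits in the 5' UTR. This fits the roughly 2.4 kb unannotated stretch between the EF-1α promoter and the start of the Cas9 coding sequence, although the annotation does not label it. A separate cassette uses the human ubiquitin C promoter to express blasticidin S deaminase with a synthetic poly(A) signal, allowing blasticidin selection of mammalian cells. β-globin insulator elements, together with T7 and rrnG terminators and an additional synthetic poly(A) signal, flank the Cas9 unit, likely to shield it from transcriptional read-through and neighbouring chromatin effects.

The construct belongs to a study testing whether introns reduce silencing of Cas9 transgenes. It is used to establish cell lines with stable Cas9-BFP expression for CRISPR experiments.
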