Features (pLannotate 1.2.2; 18 found; start..end, strand, type, name):
    172..236     -  CDS            bla(M) (fragment): β-lactamase lacking the signal sequence; bla(M); allows cytosolic expression of β-lactamase
    500..1709    +  promoter       UbC promoter: human ubiquitin C promoter
   1713..2111    +  CDS            BSD: blasticidin S deaminase; Aspergillus terreus BSD; confers resistance to blasticidin
   2138..2186    +  polyA_signal   poly(A) signal: synthetic polyadenylation signal
   2452..3312    +  CDS            AmpR: β-lactamase; bla; confers resistance to ampicillin, carbenicillin, and related antibiotics
   3325..3461    +  terminator     rrnG terminator: transcription terminator from the E. coli ribosomal RNA rrnG operon (Albrechtsen et al., 1991)
   3613..3684    +  misc_feature   5' β-globin insulator: insulator upstream of the human β-globin locus (Farrell et al., 2002)
   3689..3735    -  terminator     T7 terminator: transcription terminator for bacteriophage T7 RNA polymerase
   3753..3801    -  polyA_signal   poly(A) signal: synthetic polyadenylation signal
   3942..5120    +  promoter       EF-1α promoter: strong constitutive promoter for human elongation factor EF-1α
   7510..11613   +  CDS            cas9: CAS9_STRP1 - Also known as csn1 From Streptococcus pyogenes serotype M1.
  11749..12446   +  CDS            TagBFP (fragment): monomeric blue fluorescent protein mammalian codon-optimized
  12499..12620   -  polyA_signal   SV40 poly(A) signal: SV40 polyadenylation signal
  12643..12712   -  CDS            large T antigen (fragment): large T antigen from SV40 (simian virus 40)
  12735..12781   +  terminator     T7 terminator: transcription terminator for bacteriophage T7 RNA polymerase
  12811..12947   +  terminator     rrnG terminator: transcription terminator from the E. coli ribosomal RNA rrnG operon (Albrechtsen et al., 1991)
  12992..13063   +  misc_feature   3' β-globin insulator: insulator downstream of the human β-globin locus (Farrell et al., 2002)
  13289..13877   -  rep_origin     ori: high-copy-number ColE1/pMB1/pBR322/pUC origin of replication
>Addgene plasmid #249141 | pSA091 PSMD14_IVS2-Cas9-BFP | addgene full sequence | sequence record 496524 | Addgene NGS Result
GAAGATCCTTTGATCTTTTCTACGGGGTCTGACGCTCAGTGGAACGAAAACTCACGTTAAGGGATTTTGG
TCATGAGATTATCAAAAAGGATCTTCACCTAGATCCTTTTAAATTAAAAATGAAGTTTTAAATCAATCTA
AAGTATATATGAGTAAACTTGGTCTGACAGTTACCAATGCTTAATCAGTGAGGCACCTATCTCAGCGATC
TGTCTATTTCGTTCATCCATAGTTGCATTTAAATTTCCGAACTCTCCAAGGCCCTCGTCGGAAAATCTTC
AAACCTTTCGTCCGATCCATCTTGCAGGCTACCTCTCGAACGAACTATCGCAAGTCTCTTGGCCGGCCTT
GCGCCTTGGCTATTGCTTGGCAGCGCCTATCGCCAGGTATTACTCCAATCCCGAATATCCGAGATCGGGA
TCACCCGAGAGAAGTTCAACCTACATCCTCAATCCCGATCTATCCGAGATCCGAGGAATATCGAAATCGG
GGCGCGCCTGGCCTCCGCGCCGGGTTTTGGCGCCTCCCGCGGGCGCCCCCCTCGTCACGGCGAGCGCTGC
CACGTCAGACGAAGGGCGCAGGAGCGTCCTGATCCTTCCGCCCGGACGCTCAGGACAGCGGCCCGCTGCT
CATAAGACTCGGCCTTAGAACCCCAGTATCAGCAGAAGGACATTTTAGGACGGGACTTGGGTGACTCTAG
GGCACTGGTTTTCTTTCCAGAGAGCGGAACAGGCGAGGAAAAGTAGTCCCTTCTCGGCGATTCTGCGGAG
GGATCTCCGTGGGGCGGTGAACGCCGATGATTATATAAGGACGCGCCGGGTGTGGCACAGCTAGTTCCGT
CGCAGCCGGGATTTGGGTCGCGGTTCTTGTTTGTGGATCGCTGTGATCGTCACTTGGTGAGTAGCGGGCT
GCTGGGCTGGCCGGGGCTTTCGTGGCCGCCGGGCCGCTCGGTGGGACGGAAGCGTGTGGAGAGACCGCCA
AGGGCTGTAGTCTGGGTCCGCGAGCAAGGTTGCCCTGAACTGGGGGTTGGGGGGAGCGCAGCAAAATGGC
GGCTGTTCCCGAGTCTTGAATGGAAGACGCTTGTGAGGCGGGCTGTGAGGTCGTTGAAACAAGGTGGGGG
GCATGGTGGGCGGCAAGAACCCAAGGTCTTGAGCCCTTCGCTAATGCGGGAAAGCTCTTATTCGGGTGAG
ATGGGCTGGGCACCATCTGGGGACCCTGACGTGAAGTTTGTCACTGACTGGAGAACTCGGTTTGTCGTCT
GTTGCGGGGGCGGCAGTTATGGCGGTGCCGTTGGGCAGTGCACCCGTACCTTTGGGAGCGCGCGCCCTCG
TCGTGTCGTGACGTCACCCGTTCTGTTGGCTTATAATGCAGGGTGGGGCCACCTGCCGGTAGGTGTGCGG
TAGGCTTTTCTCCGTCGCAGGACGCAGGGTTCGGGCCTAGGGTAGGCTCTCCTGAATCGACAGGCGCCGG
ACCTCTGGTGAGGGGAGGGATAAGTGAGGCGTCAGTTTCTTTGGTCGGTTTTATGTACCTATCTTCTTAA
GTAGCTGAAGCTCCGGTTTTGAACTATGCGCTCGGGGTTGGCGAGTGTGTTTTGTGAAGTTTTTTAGGCA
CCTTTTGAAATGTAATCATTTGGGTCAATATGTAATTTTCAGTGTTAGACTTGTAAATTGTCCGCTAAAT
TCTGGCCGTTTTTGGCTTTTTTGTTAGACAACATGGCCAAGCCTTTGTCTCAAGAAGAATCCACCCTCAT
TGAAAGAGCAACGGCTACAATCAACAGCATCCCCATCTCTGAAGACTACAGCGTCGCCAGCGCAGCTCTC
TCTAGCGACGGCCGCATCTTCACTGGTGTCAATGTATATCATTTTACTGGGGGACCTTGTGCAGAACTCG
TGGTGCTGGGCACTGCTGCTGCTGCGGCAGCTGGCAACCTGACTTGTATCGTCGCGATCGGAAATGAGAA
CAGGGGCATCTTGAGCCCCTGCGGACGGTGCCGACAGGTGCTTCTCGATCTGCATCCTGGGATCAAAGCC
ATAGTGAAGGACAGTGATGGACAGCCGACGGCAGTTGGGATTCGTGAATTGCTGCCCTCTGGTTATGTGT
GGGAGGGCTAAGCTAGTATGTAAGCCTAGTCTTAGATAATAAAATCGCTATCCATCGAAGATGGATGTGT
GTTGGTTTTTTGTGTGTGTAACGCTAGGCGCGCCTGGTGTACCGAGAACGATCCTCTCAGTGCGAGTCTC
GACGATCCATATCGTTGCTTGGCAGTCAGCCAGTCGGAATCCAGCTTGGGACCCAGGAAGTCCAATCGTC
AGATATTGTACTCAAGCCTGGTCACGGCAGCGTACCGATCTGTTTAAACCTAGATATTGATAGTCTGATC
GGTCAACGTATAATCGAGTCCTAGCTTTTGCAAACATCTATCAAGAGACAGGATCAGCAGGAGGCTTTCG
CATGAGTATTCAACATTTCCGTGTCGCCCTTATTCCCTTTTTTGCGGCATTTTGCCTTCCTGTTTTTGCT
CACCCAGAAACGCTGGTGAAAGTAAAAGATGCTGAAGATCAGTTGGGTGCGCGAGTGGGTTACATCGAAC
TGGATCTCAACAGCGGTAAGATCCTTGAGAGTTTTCGCCCCGAAGAACGCTTTCCAATGATGAGCACTTT
TAAAGTTCTGCTATGTGGCGCGGTATTATCCCGTATTGACGCCGGGCAAGAGCAACTCGGTCGCCGCATA
CACTATTCTCAGAATGACTTGGTTGAGTATTCACCAGTCACAGAAAAGCATCTTACGGATGGCATGACAG
TAAGAGAATTATGCAGTGCTGCCATAACCATGAGTGATAACACTGCGGCCAACTTACTTCTGACAACGAT
TGGAGGACCGAAGGAGCTAACCGCTTTTTTGCACAACATGGGGGATCATGTAACTCGCCTTGATCGTTGG
GAACCGGAGCTGAATGAAGCCATACCAAACGACGAGCGTGACACCACGATGCCTGTAGCAATGGCAACAA
CCTTGCGTAAACTATTAACTGGCGAACTACTTACTCTAGCTTCCCGGCAACAGTTGATAGACTGGATGGA
GGCGGATAAAGTTGCAGGACCACTTCTGCGCTCGGCCCTTCCGGCTGGCTGGTTTATTGCTGATAAATCT
GGAGCCGGTGAGCGTGGGTCTCGCGGTATCATTGCAGCACTGGGGCCAGATGGTAAGCCCTCCCGTATCG
TAGTTATCTACACGACGGGGAGTCAGGCAACTATGGATGAACGAAATAGACAGATCGCTGAGATAGGTGC
CTCACTGATTAAGCATTGGTAACCGATTCTAGGTGCATTGGCGCAGAAAAAAATGCCTGATGCGACGCTG
CGCGTCTTATACTCCCACATATGCCAGATTCAGCAACGGATACGGCTTCCCCAACTTGCCCACTTCCATA
CGTGTCCTCCTTACCAGAAATTTATCCTTAAGATCCCGAATCGTTTAAACTCGACTCTGGCTCTATCGAA
TCTCCGTCGTTTCGAGCTTACGCGAACAGCCGTGGCGCTCATTTGCTCGTCGGGCATCGAATCTCGTCAG
CTATCGTCAGCTTACCTTTTTGGCAGCGATCGCGGCTCCCGACATCTTGGACCATTAGCTCCACAGGTAT
CTTCTTCCCTCTAGTGGTCATAACAGCAGCTTCAGCTACCTCTCAATTCAAAAAACCCCTCAAGACCCGT
TTAGAGGCCCCAAGGGGTTATGCTATCAATCGTTGCGTTACACACACAAAAAACCAACACACATCCATCT
TCGATGGATAGCGATTTTATTATCTAACTGCTGATCGAGTGTAGCCCTTAACCGCTTTTGAATGTCCGTC
TTAGTTAATCCCTAATTGAACGCTCCAAAAGGTGACTTCCAATAGGGATTTATTCCTTTTAAAATTAACG
GCATAATCGTAGATCTCGTGAGGCTCCGGTGCCCGTCAGTGGGCAGAGCGCACATCGCCCACAGTCCCCG
AGAAGTTGGGGGGAGGGGTCGGCAATTGAACCGGTGCCTAGAGAAGGTGGCGCGGGGTAAACTGGGAAAG
TGATGTCGTGTACTGGCTCCGCCTTTTTCCCGAGGGTGGGGGAGAACCGTATATAAGTGCACTAGTCGCC
GTGAACGTTCTTTTTCGCAACGGGTTTGCCGCCAGAACACAGGTAAGTGCCGTGTGTGGTTCCCGCGGGC
CTGGCCTCTTTACGGGTTATGGCCCTTGCGTGCCTTGAATTACTTCCACCTGGCTGCAGTACGTGATTCT
TGATCCCGAGCTTCGGGTTGGAAGTGGGTGGGAGAGTTCGTGGCCTTGCGCTTAAGGAGCCCCTTCGCCT
CGTGCTTGAGTTGTGGCCTGGCCTGGGCGCTGGGGCCGCCGCGTGCGAATCTGGTGGCACCTTCGCGCCT
GTCTCGCTGCTTTCGATAAGTCTCTAGCCATTTAAAATTTTTGATGACCTGCTGCGACGCTTTTTTTCTG
GCAAGATAGTCTTGTAAATGCGGGCCAAGATCAGCACACTGGTATTTCGGTTTTTGGGGCCGCGGGCGGC
GACGGGGCCCGTGCGTCCCAGCGCACATGTTCGGCGAGGCGGGGCCTGCGAGCGCGGCCACCGAGAATCG
GACGGGGGTAGTCTCAAGCTGCCCGGCCTGCTCTGGTGCCTGGCCTCGCGCCGCCGTGTATCGCCCCGCC
CTGGGCGGCAAGGCTGGCCCGGTCGGCACCAGTTGCGTGAGCGGAAAGATGGCCGCTTCCCGGCCCTGCT
GCAGGGAGCACAAAATGGAGGACGCGGCGCTCGGGAGAGCGGGCGGGTGAGTCACCCACACAAAGGAAAA
GGGCCTTTCCGTCCTCAGCCGTCGCTTCATGTGACTCCACGGAGTACCGGGCGCCGTCCAGGCACCTCGA
TTAGTTCTCCAGCTTTTGGAGTACGTCGTCTTTAGGTTGGGGGGAGGGGTTTTATGCGATGGAGTTTCCC
CACACTGAGTGGGTGGAGACTGAAGTTAGGCCAGCTTGGCACTTGATGTAATTCTCCTTGGAATTTGCCC
TTTTTGAGTTTGGATCTTGGTTCATTCTCAAGCCTCAGACAGTGGTTCAAAGTTTTTTTCTTCCATTTCA
GGTGTCGTGAAAACTACCCCTAAAAGCCAAAAGATCTTTGTCGATCCTACCATCCACTCGACACACCCGC
CAGCGGCCGCTGCCAAGCTTGCTAGGAATTCCGCGTCTGCAGGATATCAAGCTTGCGGTACGTAAGGTTT
AAAAATGTATTTTACTTTTAATTATTATTTTACGGATGGATAGAGAGATAGTATGAAAATGTATTATTTT
TAACAGATGTCAAATTATGAATGTGATTGATAACCAGATTTTGAAAAGTGGTGTGATTTAGAATATGTAT
CAATATACTTCATTACCAAATGTTAGTATTTTTATTAAACCTGGTTATCTCAGCTTAAAGTTTTAATTTG
TTAAATATGTTTCCTCTTTGCTGTGATATCTAATTTTGCTACAGAAACAAATTTGACCTGCCAGATTTTC
TTTCTCTCTGCTTCTTGCATCACTCATATATATTCACAGCATCTGGAGTCTGTGTAAAGTCATCAGAAAC
AACACAGAGGGATAGATAAACTGAACACAGCTGGGAATCAGTTTTGGCCTAGAATATATATATTCTAATG
TATACTGTATGTTGTTTGTTTTTTCTGTTGGTTCTTTAAGTTTGTAAGGTTGAAATGGTCCAAAAGAAAT
TTTTTTCTTCTTTGGTAATATATTCTAGAGAATTGCTTTAATATTATAAAATATACAGGATTCCCCCCGC
CCCGTTTTTAGCCTTTAAAAAGTGCTGTGTGTTGAATGCCATATTTGATTTGAGGAATTTCAATGAGTAT
TTGATGGAGATTTTATTTGTAAATGTTGCTATTAGGAGGATGAGTTAAGATCGTGAAGTGGAAATTTTGT
CTGTATTACCACGTTTTCTTATATGCCTTTTCATTTTAAAAAAGGAATTTTTAAAATTGTGAGTCTTATA
AACATGTTACATGAAACAAGCCAGATACGAAAAATATATGATTCCGTTTATGTAAAATTCAAAAGCAGCC
AAACTAATCTGTGCTGTTGAAAGTTGAATTTTACCTTTGCAGGGTGGAATAGACTGGAAGCGGGGCTTGG
GTGGCGTTTCTGAGGTGCCAATAATGTTCTGTTTCTTGAACTAGGTGATGGTTACATGGATGTGTTCACT
TTTGAAGATTCCATGGCCATATCGTTTGTTTTCTTTTCTGTATGTGCACTTGAGTGAAGTTCTTTTCTGT
ATGTGGACTTGAATAAAGTTTGCGATATTAACATTGTTAAATTGTTACCAGGATTCAACAAAGGTGATTG
GTGGGGGATAATATATAAGTACATTATTGAGTTTTAGTTTATATAGCAATTTGAACTCGTAAAACAACAT
GGACGAAGGATGAAATGAATCTTAGCATTTAATTTAGAATATAATTTGTAATAATACCATTTTCTTAAGC
ATACACTTAGGAAGAAGAGGAATTTCATTTAGGACATAGCGATTTTCAAGTAGAAAAAATTGCTTTGTTG
TCATTTTTAAATTACTTAGTTGTACTGTTATTAACTTTTAAAATTTGATTACTTCTTTTTGTTATTTAAG
GCCATATAAGTACACTTGATATTTCTTAACTTCTTCTGTGAGGTTTTCAAGCTTGTAAGAGTATCTTCTG
TAGTTACTCTAAATGTTAAAACTAAATCAGATTGATATAGTAAATCCACTTTGTATTGGTTAACTCTGAA
GTTATAATTGAGAAGCACAGTTGAATTTCCTTAGTGAAAAAGGTGTATATATCTCTACAACATCTGAAAC
AACACAAAATATCTGTGTAGGTTCTAGAACACTATCTTAATATGTTTAATGTTTATGCTATAGTATTTCT
TTTAGTATAATGAGTTCAGTTTTTAAAAGCCTTTGATGCTAATTCAGAGATCCATAATCTGCTCACAATG
TCTTTCACATGTAGTTTTGATGGTAACTGACAAGCTGTAAGTTAATTAGCACAGAACTTACTAATGAGGA
TGTTAAAATTTAATTTAAAAGTGAGGATTTTTATTTGTACACTCTGGACCAATTGAAGGAAATTCAATCA
TACATATGATAAGCATTTCAGGCACTTTTTCTACATTCAGGTACTTTATTAGATAACAATAAGAAAATAT
AATTAACTTAATGATAGCAAAGTTTTGAAAGTATGCTAAGATTGCTTGTCTTTAAAACTGGGGATAACCC
AAAACCAAAGCAGTAAAATAAGGTCTGTTAATTAGCATGGAAGACAGCTTCTTGAATTAATATGTGGTGT
TAATTAACAGGAAGTCTGATGTTGTGTTGTAATTACCACCAATATTTTTGACATACTGAGTGACTGAAGG
TGAATTATATAGATAGCAATTGAATAAACATTTTTGTGCTTAGGAACGTTTTTTCTTTGTTTCTGTTTTC
TAGCGCGGGCCCGGCCACCATGGACAAGAAGTACAGCATCGGCCTGGACATCGGCACCAACTCTGTGGGC
TGGGCCGTGATCACCGACGAGTACAAGGTGCCCAGCAAGAAATTCAAGGTGCTGGGCAACACCGACCGGC
ACAGCATCAAGAAGAACCTGATCGGCGCCCTGCTGTTCGACAGCGGAGAAACAGCCGAGGCCACCCGGCT
GAAGAGAACCGCCAGAAGAAGATACACCAGACGGAAGAACCGGATCTGCTATCTGCAAGAGATCTTCAGC
AACGAGATGGCCAAGGTGGACGACAGCTTCTTCCACAGACTGGAAGAGTCCTTCCTGGTGGAAGAGGATA
AGAAGCACGAGCGGCACCCCATCTTCGGCAACATCGTGGACGAGGTGGCCTACCACGAGAAGTACCCCAC
CATCTACCACCTGAGAAAGAAACTGGTGGACAGCACCGACAAGGCCGACCTGCGGCTGATCTATCTGGCC
CTGGCCCACATGATCAAGTTCCGGGGCCACTTCCTGATCGAGGGCGACCTGAACCCCGACAACAGCGACG
TGGACAAGCTGTTCATCCAGCTGGTGCAGACCTACAACCAGCTGTTCGAGGAAAACCCCATCAACGCCAG
CGGCGTGGACGCCAAGGCCATCCTGTCTGCCAGACTGAGCAAGAGCAGACGGCTGGAAAATCTGATCGCC
CAGCTGCCCGGCGAGAAGAAGAATGGCCTGTTCGGCAACCTGATTGCCCTGAGCCTGGGCCTGACCCCCA
ACTTCAAGAGCAACTTCGACCTGGCCGAGGATGCCAAACTGCAGCTGAGCAAGGACACCTACGACGACGA
CCTGGACAACCTGCTGGCCCAGATCGGCGACCAGTACGCCGACCTGTTTCTGGCCGCCAAGAACCTGTCC
GACGCCATCCTGCTGAGCGACATCCTGAGAGTGAACACCGAGATCACCAAGGCCCCCCTGAGCGCCTCTA
TGATCAAGAGATACGACGAGCACCACCAGGACCTGACCCTGCTGAAAGCTCTCGTGCGGCAGCAGCTGCC
TGAGAAGTACAAAGAGATTTTCTTCGACCAGAGCAAGAACGGCTACGCCGGCTACATCGATGGCGGAGCC
AGCCAGGAAGAGTTCTACAAGTTCATCAAGCCCATCCTGGAAAAGATGGACGGCACCGAGGAACTGCTCG
TGAAGCTGAACAGAGAGGACCTGCTGCGGAAGCAGCGGACCTTCGACAACGGCAGCATCCCCCACCAGAT
CCACCTGGGAGAGCTGCACGCCATTCTGCGGCGGCAGGAAGATTTTTACCCATTCCTGAAGGACAACCGG
GAAAAGATCGAGAAGATCCTGACCTTCCGCATCCCCTACTACGTGGGCCCTCTGGCCAGGGGAAACAGCA
GATTCGCCTGGATGACCAGAAAGAGCGAGGAAACCATCACCCCCTGGAACTTCGAGGAAGTGGTGGACAA
GGGCGCCAGCGCCCAGAGCTTCATCGAGCGGATGACCAACTTCGATAAGAACCTGCCCAACGAGAAGGTG
CTGCCCAAGCACAGCCTGCTGTACGAGTACTTCACCGTGTACAACGAGCTGACCAAAGTGAAATACGTGA
CCGAGGGAATGAGAAAGCCCGCCTTCCTGAGCGGCGAGCAGAAAAAAGCCATCGTGGACCTGCTGTTCAA
GACCAACCGGAAAGTGACCGTGAAGCAGCTGAAAGAGGACTACTTCAAGAAAATCGAGTGCTTCGACTCC
GTGGAAATCTCCGGCGTGGAAGATCGGTTCAACGCCTCCCTGGGCACATACCACGATCTGCTGAAAATTA
TCAAGGACAAGGACTTCCTGGACAATGAGGAAAACGAGGACATTCTGGAAGATATCGTGCTGACCCTGAC
ACTGTTTGAGGACAGAGAGATGATCGAGGAACGGCTGAAAACCTATGCCCACCTGTTCGACGACAAAGTG
ATGAAGCAGCTGAAGCGGCGGAGATACACCGGCTGGGGCAGGCTGAGCCGGAAGCTGATCAACGGCATCC
GGGACAAGCAGTCCGGCAAGACAATCCTGGATTTCCTGAAGTCCGACGGCTTCGCCAACAGAAACTTCAT
GCAGCTGATCCACGACGACAGCCTGACCTTTAAAGAGGACATCCAGAAAGCCCAGGTGTCCGGCCAGGGC
GATAGCCTGCACGAGCACATTGCCAATCTGGCCGGCAGCCCCGCCATTAAGAAGGGCATCCTGCAGACAG
TGAAGGTGGTGGACGAGCTCGTGAAAGTGATGGGCCGGCACAAGCCCGAGAACATCGTGATCGAAATGGC
CAGAGAGAACCAGACCACCCAGAAGGGACAGAAGAACAGCCGCGAGAGAATGAAGCGGATCGAAGAGGGC
ATCAAAGAGCTGGGCAGCCAGATCCTGAAAGAACACCCCGTGGAAAACACCCAGCTGCAGAACGAGAAGC
TGTACCTGTACTACCTGCAGAATGGGCGGGATATGTACGTGGACCAGGAACTGGACATCAACCGGCTGTC
CGACTACGATGTGGACCATATCGTGCCTCAGAGCTTTCTGAAGGACGACTCCATCGATAACAAAGTGCTG
ACTCGGAGCGACAAGAACCGGGGCAAGAGCGACAACGTGCCCTCCGAAGAGGTCGTGAAGAAGATGAAGA
ACTACTGGCGCCAGCTGCTGAATGCCAAGCTGATTACCCAGAGGAAGTTCGACAATCTGACCAAGGCCGA
GAGAGGCGGCCTGAGCGAACTGGATAAGGCCGGCTTCATCAAGAGACAGCTGGTGGAAACCCGGCAGATC
ACAAAGCACGTGGCACAGATCCTGGACTCCCGGATGAACACTAAGTACGACGAGAACGACAAACTGATCC
GGGAAGTGAAAGTGATCACCCTGAAGTCCAAGCTGGTGTCCGATTTCCGGAAGGATTTCCAGTTTTACAA
AGTGCGCGAGATCAACAACTACCACCACGCCCACGACGCCTACCTGAACGCCGTCGTGGGAACCGCCCTG
ATCAAAAAGTACCCTAAGCTGGAAAGCGAGTTCGTGTACGGCGACTACAAGGTGTACGACGTGCGGAAGA
TGATCGCCAAGAGCGAGCAGGAAATCGGCAAGGCTACCGCCAAGTACTTCTTCTACAGCAACATCATGAA
CTTTTTCAAGACCGAGATTACCCTGGCCAACGGCGAGATCCGGAAGCGGCCTCTGATCGAGACAAACGGC
GAAACAGGCGAGATCGTGTGGGATAAGGGCCGGGACTTTGCCACCGTGCGGAAAGTGCTGTCTATGCCCC
AAGTGAATATCGTGAAAAAGACCGAGGTGCAGACAGGCGGCTTCAGCAAAGAGTCTATCCTGCCCAAGAG
GAACAGCGACAAGCTGATCGCCAGAAAGAAGGACTGGGACCCTAAGAAGTACGGCGGCTTCGACAGCCCC
ACCGTGGCCTATTCTGTGCTGGTGGTGGCCAAAGTGGAAAAGGGCAAGTCCAAGAAACTGAAGAGTGTGA
AAGAGCTGCTGGGGATCACCATCATGGAAAGAAGCAGCTTCGAGAAGAATCCCATCGACTTTCTGGAAGC
CAAGGGCTACAAAGAAGTGAAAAAGGACCTGATCATCAAGCTGCCTAAGTACTCCCTGTTCGAGCTGGAA
AACGGCCGGAAGAGAATGCTGGCCTCTGCCGGCGAACTGCAGAAGGGAAACGAACTGGCCCTGCCCTCCA
AATATGTGAACTTCCTGTACCTGGCCAGCCACTATGAGAAGCTGAAGGGCTCCCCCGAGGATAATGAGCA
GAAACAGCTGTTTGTGGAACAGCACAAACACTACCTGGACGAGATCATCGAGCAGATCAGCGAGTTCTCC
AAGAGAGTGATCCTGGCCGACGCTAATCTGGACAAGGTGCTGAGCGCCTACAACAAGCACAGAGACAAGC
CTATCAGAGAGCAGGCCGAGAATATCATCCACCTGTTTACCCTGACCAATCTGGGAGCCCCTGCCGCCTT
CAAGTACTTTGACACCACCATCGACCGGAAGAGGTACACCAGCACCAAAGAGGTGCTGGACGCCACCCTG
ATCCACCAGAGCATCACCGGCCTGTACGAGACACGGATCGACCTGTCTCAGCTGGGAGGCGACGCCTATC
CCTATGACGTGCCCGATTATGCCAGCCTGGGCAGCGGCTCCCCCAAGAAAAAACGCAAGGTGGAAGATCC
TAAGAAAAAGCGGAAAGTGGACGGCATTGGTAGTGGGAGCAACGGCAGCAGCGGATCCAGCGAGCTGATT
AAGGAGAACATGCACATGAAGCTGTACATGGAGGGCACCGTGGACAACCATCACTTCAAGTGCACATCCG
AGGGCGAAGGCAAGCCCTACGAGGGCACCCAGACCATGAGAATCAAGGTGGTCGAGGGCGGCCCTCTCCC
CTTCGCCTTCGACATCCTGGCTACTAGCTTCCTCTACGGCAGCAAGACCTTCATCAACCACACCCAGGGC
ATCCCCGACTTCTTCAAGCAGTCCTTCCCTGAGGGCTTCACATGGGAGAGAGTCACCACATACGAAGACG
GGGGCGTGCTGACCGCTACCCAGGACACCAGCCTCCAGGACGGCTGCCTCATCTACAACGTCAAGATCAG
AGGGGTGAACTTCACATCCAACGGCCCTGTGATGCAGAAGAAAACACTCGGCTGGGAGGCCTTCACCGAG
ACGCTGTACCCCGCTGACGGCGGCCTGGAAGGCAGAAACGACATGGCCCTGAAGCTCGTGGGCGGGAGCC
ATCTGATCGCAAACATCAAGACCACATATAGATCCAAGAAACCCGCTAAGAACCTCAAGATGCCTGGCGT
CTACTATGTGGACTACAGACTGGAAAGAATCAAGGAGGCCAACAACGAGACCTACGTCGAGCAGCACGAG
GTGGCAGTGGCCAGATACTGCGACCTCCCTAGCAAACTGGGGCACAAGCTTAATTAGTAACTAGCTTGAC
TGACTGAGATACAGCGTACCTTCAGCTCACAGACATGATAAGATACATTGATGAGTTTGGACAAACCACA
ACTAGAATGCAGTGAAAAAAATGCTTTATTTGTGAAATTTGTGATGCTATTGCTTTATTTGTAACCATTA
TAAGCTGCAATAAACAAGTTAACAACAACAATTGCATTCATTTTATGTTTCAGGTTCAGGGGGAGGTGTG
GGAGGTTTTTTAAAGCAAGTAAAACCTCTACAAATGTGGTATTGGCCCATCTCTATCGGTATCGTAGCAT
AACCCCTTGGGGCCTCTAAACGGGTCTTGAGGGGTTTTTTGTGCCCCTCGGGCCGGATTGCTATCTACCG
GCATTGGCGCAGAAAAAAATGCCTGATGCGACGCTGCGCGTCTTATACTCCCACATATGCCAGATTCAGC
AACGGATACGGCTTCCCCAACTTGCCCACTTCCATACGTGTCCTCCTTACCAGAAATTTATCCTTAAGGT
CGTCAGCTATCCTGCAGGCGATCTCTCGATTTCGATCAAGACATTCCTTTAATGGTCTTTTCTGGACACC
ACTAGGGGTCAGAAGTAGTTCATCAAACTTTCTTCCCTCCCTAATCTCATTGGTTACCTTGGGCTATCGA
AACTTAATTAACCAGTCAAGTCAGCTACTTGGCGAGATCGACTTGTCTGGGTTTCGACTACGCTCAGAAT
TGCGTCAGTCAAGTTCGATCTGGTCCTTGCTATTGCACCCGTTCTCCGATTACGAGTTTCATTTAAATCA
TGTGAGCAAAAGGCCAGCAAAAGGCCAGGAACCGTAAAAAGGCCGCGTTGCTGGCGTTTTTCCATAGGCT
CCGCCCCCCTGACGAGCATCACAAAAATCGACGCTCAAGTCAGAGGTGGCGAAACCCGACAGGACTATAA
AGATACCAGGCGTTTCCCCCTGGAAGCTCCCTCGTGCGCTCTCCTGTTCCGACCCTGCCGCTTACCGGAT
ACCTGTCCGCCTTTCTCCCTTCGGGAAGCGTGGCGCTTTCTCATAGCTCACGCTGTAGGTATCTCAGTTC
GGTGTAGGTCGTTCGCTCCAAGCTGGGCTGTGTGCACGAACCCCCCGTTCAGCCCGACCGCTGCGCCTTA
TCCGGTAACTATCGTCTTGAGTCCAACCCGGTAAGACACGACTTATCGCCACTGGCAGCAGCCACTGGTA
ACAGGATTAGCAGAGCGAGGTATGTAGGCGGTGCTACAGAGTTCTTGAAGTGGTGGCCTAACTACGGCTA
CACTAGAAGAACAGTATTTGGTATCTGCGCTCTGCTGAAGCCAGTTACCTTCGGAAAAAGAGTTGGTAGC
TCTTGATCCGGCAAACAAACCACCGCTGGTAGCGGTGGTTTTTTTGTTTGCAAGCAGCAGATTACGCGCA
GAAAAAAAGGATCTCAA
