>Addgene plasmid #249141 | pSA091 PSMD14_IVS2-Cas9-BFP | depositor partial sequence | sequence record 491814 | PSMD14 IVS2 intron
GTAAGGTTTAAAAATGTATTTTACTTTTAATTATTATTTTACGGATGGATAGAGAGATAGTATGAAAATG
TATTATTTTTAACAGATGTCAAATTATGAATGTGATTGATAACCAGATTTTGAAAAGTGGTGTGATTTAG
AATATGTATCAATATACTTCATTACCAAATGTTAGTATTTTTATTAAACCTGGTTATCTCAGCTTAAAGT
TTTAATTTGTTAAATATGTTTCCTCTTTGCTGTGATATCTAATTTTGCTACAGAAACAAATTTGACCTGC
CAGATTTTCTTTCTCTCTGCTTCTTGCATCACTCATATATATTCACAGCATCTGGAGTCTGTGTAAAGTC
ATCAGAAACAACACAGAGGGATAGATAAACTGAACACAGCTGGGAATCAGTTTTGGCCTAGAATATATAT
ATTCTAATGTATACTGTATGTTGTTTGTTTTTTCTGTTGGTTCTTTAAGTTTGTAAGGTTGAAATGGTCC
AAAAGAAATTTTTTTCTTCTTTGGTAATATATTCTAGAGAATTGCTTTAATATTATAAAATATACAGGAT
TCCCCCCGCCCCGTTTTTAGCCTTTAAAAAGTGCTGTGTGTTGAATGCCATATTTGATTTGAGGAATTTC
AATGAGTATTTGATGGAGATTTTATTTGTAAATGTTGCTATTAGGAGGATGAGTTAAGATCGTGAAGTGG
AAATTTTGTCTGTATTACCACGTTTTCTTATATGCCTTTTCATTTTAAAAAAGGAATTTTTAAAATTGTG
AGTCTTATAAACATGTTACATGAAACAAGCCAGATACGAAAAATATATGATTCCGTTTATGTAAAATTCA
AAAGCAGCCAAACTAATCTGTGCTGTTGAAAGTTGAATTTTACCTTTGCAGGGTGGAATAGACTGGAAGC
GGGGCTTGGGTGGCGTTTCTGAGGTGCCAATAATGTTCTGTTTCTTGAACTAGGTGATGGTTACATGGAT
GTGTTCACTTTTGAAGATTCCATGGCCATATCGTTTGTTTTCTTTTCTGTATGTGCACTTGAGTGAAGTT
CTTTTCTGTATGTGGACTTGAATAAAGTTTGCGATATTAACATTGTTAAATTGTTACCAGGATTCAACAA
AGGTGATTGGTGGGGGATAATATATAAGTACATTATTGAGTTTTAGTTTATATAGCAATTTGAACTCGTA
AAACAACATGGACGAAGGATGAAATGAATCTTAGCATTTAATTTAGAATATAATTTGTAATAATACCATT
TTCTTAAGCATACACTTAGGAAGAAGAGGAATTTCATTTAGGACATAGCGATTTTCAAGTAGAAAAAATT
GCTTTGTTGTCATTTTTAAATTACTTAGTTGTACTGTTATTAACTTTTAAAATTTGATTACTTCTTTTTG
TTATTTAAGGCCATATAAGTACACTTGATATTTCTTAACTTCTTCTGTGAGGTTTTCAAGCTTGTAAGAG
TATCTTCTGTAGTTACTCTAAACGTTAAAACTAAATCAGATTGATATAGTAAATCCACTTTGTATTGGTT
AACTCTGAAGTTATAATTGAGAAGCACAGTTGAATTTCCTTAGTGAAAAAGGTGTATATATCTCTACAAC
ATCTGAAACAACACAAAATATCTGTGTAGGTTCTAGAACACTATCTTAATATGTTTAATGTTTATGCTAT
AGTATTTCTTTTAGTATAATGAGTTCAGTTTTTAAAAGCCTTTGATGCTAATTCAGAGATCCATAATCTG
CTCACAATGTCTTTCACATGTAGTTTTGATGGTAACTGACAAGCTGTAAGTTAATTAGCACAGAACTTAC
TAATGAGGATGTTAAAATTTAATTTAAAAGTGAGGATTTTTATTTGTACACTCTGGACCAATTGAAGGAA
ATTCAATCATACATATGATAAGCATTTCAGGCACTTTTTCTACATTCAGGTACTTTATTAGATAACAATA
AGAAAATATAATTAACTTAATGATAGCAAAGTTTTGAAAGTATGCTAAGATTGCTTGTCTTTAAAACTGG
GGATAACCCAAAACCAAAGCAGTAAAATAAGGTCTGTTAATTAGCATGGAAGACAGCTTCTTGAATTAAT
ATGTGGTGTTAATTAACAGGAAGTCTGATGTTGTGTTGTAATTACCACCAATATTTTTGACATACTGAGT
GACTGAAGGTGAATTATATAGATAGCAATTGAATAAACATTTTTGTGCTTAGGAACGTTTTTTCTTTGTT
TCTGTTTTCTAG
